Addgene plasmid #64163: pLPC-NMYC-mTRF1deltaBLM
Purpose: Retroviral vector expressing mouse TRF1 lacking BLM-binding motifs with N-terminal Myc tag
Depositing lab: Titia de Lange. Depositing organization: Rockefeller University. Publication: TRF1 negotiates TTAGGG repeat-associated replication problems by recruiting the BLM helicase and the TPP1/POT1 repressor of ATR signaling. Zimmermann M, Kibe T, Kabir S, de Lange T. Genes Dev. 2014 Nov 15;28(22):2477-91. doi: 10.1101/gad.251611.114. Epub 2014 Oct 24. PubMed 25344324.
Backbone
  Vector backbone: pLPC-N MYC
  Backbone manufacturer: de Lange Lab (Addgene plasmid# 12540)
  Modifications to backbone: derived from pLPC-nMYC-mTRF1 delta 313-316
  Vector type: Mammalian Expression, Retroviral
  Selectable markers: Puromycin
Growth in bacteria
  Bacterial resistance: Ampicillin, 100 μg/mL
  Growth temperature: 37°C
  Growth strain: Top10
  Copy number: Unknown
Gene/Insert
  Gene/Insert name: mTRF1 (alt names: telomeric repeat-binding factor 1; terf1)
  Species: M. musculus (mouse)
  Insert size (bp): 1200
  Mutation: Deleted amino acids 313-316 and 339-342 (both BLM-binding motifs)
  GenBank ID: NM_009352.2 NP_033378.1
  Entrez Gene: Terf1 (a.k.a. Pin2, Trbf1, Trf1)
  Promoter: CMV
  Tag / fusion protein: Myc (N terminal on backbone)
  Cloning method: Restriction Enzyme; 5′ cloning site BamHI (not destroyed); 3′ cloning site EcoRI (not destroyed)
  Sequencing primers: 5′ pLPC-5 (5'-TAGGCGTGTACGGTGGGA-3'); 3′ pLPC-3 (5'-CTTGCCAAACCTACAGGT-3')
Terms and licenses: Academic/Nonprofit Terms; Industry Terms: Not Available to Industry
Depositor comments: Please note that Addgene's sequencing results indicate TRF1 amino acid 312 is present in the plasmid.
How to cite: pLPC-NMYC-mTRF1deltaBLM was a gift from Titia de Lange (Addgene plasmid # 64163 ; http://n2t.net/addgene:64163 ; RRID:Addgene_64163)
