[The description below was written by a language model from this plasmid's Addgene catalogue record.]
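Description:
pLPC-NMYC-mTRF1deltaBLM is a retroviral mammalian expression plasmid built on the pLPC-N MYC backbone. It is propagated in E. coli under ampicillin selection, and it carries a puromycin marker for selecting transduced or transfected mammalian cells. As a retroviral vector, it is intended to be packaged into viral particles so that the expression cassette integrates stably into target cells. No feature table is provided, so the LTRs, packaging signal, origin of replication and the promoter driving puromycin resistance are not documented here, and the copy number is listed as unknown.

The payload is a roughly 1.2 kb mouse Terf1 (TRF1, telomeric repeat-binding factor 1) coding sequence. It is cloned between BamHI and EcoRI sites, both of which are retained, and is expressed from a CMV promoter. The backbone supplies an in-frame N-terminal Myc epitope tag, which allows the exogenous protein to be detected or immunoprecipitated separately from endogenous TRF1. The insert carries two small deletions, amino acids 313-316 and 339-342, which remove both BLM-binding motifs. It was derived from an earlier construct that lacked only residues 313-316. A note on the record states that repository sequencing shows residue 312 is present in the plasmid.

According to the associated publication title, the mutant belongs to work on how TRF1 handles replication problems at TTAGGG telomeric repeats by recruiting the BLM helicase. The construct is therefore suited to expressing a TRF1 variant that cannot bind BLM, for example alongside wild-type TRF1, to test what that interaction contributes to telomere replication.
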