>Addgene plasmid #64163 | pLPC-NMYC-mTRF1deltaBLM | addgene partial sequence | sequence record 114309 | pLPC-5 5'-TAGGCGTGTACGGTGGGA-3'
AACCACTGCTTACTGGCTTATCGAAATTAATACGACTCACTATAGGGAGACCCAAGCTTGGTACCGAGCT
CGGATCAGCCACCATGGAACAAAAGTTGATTTCTGAAGAAGATTTGTTAAGAAAGAGAGGATCCGCGGAG
ACGGTCTCCTCAGCGGCCCGGGACGCGCCGAGCCGTGAGGGCTGGACAGATTCGGATTCTCCAGAGCAGG
AGGAGGTGGGAGACGACGCGGAGCTGCTCCAGTGCCAGCTTCAGCTGGGGACCCCGAGAGAGATGGAGAA
CGCGGAGCTTGTGGCTGAGGTGGAGGCCGTGGCTGCGGGCTGGATGCTCGACTTCCTCTGCCTGTCTCTG
TGCCGAGCCTTCCGCGACGGCCGCTCCGAGGACTTTCGTCGTACTCGTGACAGCGCCGAGGCTATTATTC
ATGGACTACACAGACTTACAGCTTACCAATTGAAAACTGTGTATATATGTCAGTTTTTGACAAGAGTTGC
ATCTGGAAAGGCCCTTGATGCACAGTTTGAAGTTGATGAGCGTATTACACCCTTGGAATCAGCCCTGATG
ATTTGGAACTCAATTGAAAAGGAACATGACAAACTGCATGACGAAATAAAGAATTTAATTAAAATTCAGG
CTGTAGCTGTTTGTATGGAAATTGGCAGCTTTAAGGAAGCAGAAGAAGTATTTGAAAGAATATTTGGTGA
TCCAGAATTTTACACGCCTTTAGAAAGGAAGTTACTTAAGATAATCTCTCAGAAGGATGTGTTCCACTCC
CTTTTCCAACACTTCAGCTATAGCTGCATGATGGAGAAAATTCAGAGTTATGTGGGTGATGTGTTAAGTG
AAAAATCATCAACTTTTCTAATGAAGGCAGCAACAAAAGTAGTGGAAAA
