>Addgene plasmid #64163 | pLPC-NMYC-mTRF1deltaBLM | addgene partial sequence | sequence record 114310 | pLPC-3 5'-CTTGCCAAACCTACAGGT-3'
AAATCTTTTATTTTATCGGCCCTCTAGATGCATGCTCGAGCGGCCGCCAGTGTGATGGATATCTGCAGAA
TTCTCAGCTAATCAGTTTCAGTCTCTTCATTGTTCTCCATCTATCTTTTAACATGACACTTGTTCGGTTG
TTGAACTTATAATGGGATAGTATTTTAGCCCAATTTCCCTCTCCATATTTCTTTACACCACACTTCAAAA
TTCTGTCTTCTTCCCAAAGCCATGTCTGTCTTTTCCTGCGTCCACTTTTGTCATCAGTGTCTGGCTGATT
CTCTGAGACACACAATCTATTCCTTCCACTGGTTTCCATCGTTGTTTCACACTGAAGAGTTCCTGTTCTT
GCTTCGTTCCTACTGAAATCTGATGGAGCTAACTGCGATAAGGCGTTCTTGTGAGACCTTATTGAGGATA
CTGTATCCACTAAGGGTTCAGTTTCTGTAGACTGCTGGCCATTAACACTTTTCTCTTTATTCAAACCAAC
TTCAGTGTCCATTCCAGTGTTGGTGGCATCTGGCCTATCCTTAGACGCTTGTGTCCTCGCTTTCTCATTT
TCCACTACTTTTGTTGCTGCCTTCATTAGAAAAGTTGATGATTTTTCACTTAACACATCACCCACATAAC
TCTGAATTTTCTCCATCATGCAGCTATAGCTGAAGTGTTGGAAAAGGGAGTGGAACACATCCTTCTGAGA
GATTATCTTAAGTAACTTCCTTTCTAAAGGCGTGTAAAATTCTGGATCACCAAATATTCTTTCAAATACT
TCTTCTGCTTCCTTAAAGCTGCCAATTTCCATACAAACAGCTACAGCCTGAATTTTAATTAAATTCTTTA
TTTCGTCATGCAGTTTGTCATGTTCCTTTTCAATTGAGTTCCAAATCATCAGGGCTGATTCCAAGGGTGT
AATACGCTCATCAACTTCAAACTGTGCATCAAGGGCCTTTCCAGATGCAACTCTTGTCAAAAACTGACAT
ATATACACAG
